Addgene plasmid #15368: F-MED28
Depositing lab: Joan Conaway & Ronald Conaway. Depositing organization: Stowers Institute for Medical Research. Publication: A set of consensus mammalian mediator subunits identified by multidimensional protein identification technology. Sato S, Tomomori-Sato C, Parmely TJ, Florens L, Zybailov B, Swanson SK, Banks CA, Jin J, Cai Y, Washburn MP, Conaway JW, Conaway RC. Mol Cell. 2004 Jun 4. 14(5):685-91. 10.1016/j.molcel.2004.05.006 PubMed 15175163.
Backbone
  Vector backbone: pcDNA3.1 N-FLAG/Hyg
  Backbone manufacturer: Invitrogen, modified by Conaway lab
  Backbone size w/o insert (bp): 5600
  Vector type: Mammalian Expression
  Selectable markers: Hygromycin
Growth in bacteria
  Bacterial resistance: Ampicillin, 100 μg/mL
  Growth temperature: 37°C
  Growth strain: DH5alpha
  Copy number: High Copy
Gene/Insert
  Gene/Insert name: MED28 (alt name: magicin)
  Species: H. sapiens (human)
  Insert size (bp): 537
  Mutation: N/A
  GenBank ID: NM_025205
  Entrez Gene: MED28 (a.k.a. 1500003D12Rik, EG1, magicin)
  Tag / fusion protein: FLAG (N terminal on backbone)
  Cloning method: Restriction Enzyme; 5′ cloning site XhoI (not destroyed); 3′ cloning site BamHI (not destroyed)
  Sequencing primers: 5′ T7; 3′ BGH reverse
Terms and licenses: Academic/Nonprofit Terms; Industry Terms: Not Available to Industry
How to cite: F-MED28 was a gift from Joan Conaway & Ronald Conaway (Addgene plasmid # 15368 ; http://n2t.net/addgene:15368 ; RRID:Addgene_15368)
