[The description below was written by a language model from this plasmid's Addgene catalogue record.]
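Description:
F-MED28 is a mammalian expression plasmid built on pcDNA3.1 N-FLAG/Hyg, a commercial pcDNA3.1 hygromycin-resistance vector of about 5.6 kb that the depositing laboratory modified to supply an N-terminal FLAG epitope. It is maintained in E. coli as a high-copy plasmid under ampicillin selection, and it carries a hygromycin marker that allows selection of transfected mammalian cells, including the derivation of stable lines.

The insert is the human MED28 coding sequence (also known as magicin or EG1), about 537 bp with no recorded mutations, cloned between XhoI and BamHI sites that both remain intact. Because the tag is encoded by the backbone upstream of the cloning site, the product is FLAG-MED28, a subunit of the Mediator transcriptional coactivator complex bearing an N-terminal epitope. The record does not explicitly name the promoter or polyadenylation signal. The listed sequencing primers (T7 forward and BGH reverse) fit the standard pcDNA3.1 layout, in which a CMV promoter drives expression, a T7 promoter sits just upstream of the cloning site, and a bovine growth hormone polyadenylation signal follows it. No feature table is provided to confirm these elements.

The associated publication concerns defining a consensus set of mammalian Mediator subunits by multidimensional protein identification technology. This suggests the construct was used to express FLAG-tagged MED28 in mammalian cells so that the protein and its associated complex could be recovered by anti-FLAG affinity purification and analysed by mass spectrometry. It is equally suited to general detection, immunoprecipitation or interaction studies of MED28.
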