>Addgene plasmid #15368 | F-MED28 | depositor partial sequence | sequence record 8265 | Author sequence
ATGGCGGCTCCACTAGGGGGTATGTTTTCTGGGCAGCCACCCGGTCCCCCTCAGGCCCCGCCGGGCCTTC
CGGGCCAAGCTTCGCTTCTTCAGGCAGCTCCAGGCGCTCCTAGACCTTCCAGCAGTACTTTGGTGGACGA
GTTGGAGTCATCTTTCGAGGCTTGCTTTGCATCTCTGGTGAGTCAGGACTATGTCAATGGCACCGATCAG
GAAGAAATTCGAACCGGTGTTGATCAGTGTATCCAGAAGTTTCTGGATATTGCAAGACAGACAGAATGTT
TTTTCTTACAAAAAAGATTGCAGTTATCTGTCCAGAAACCAGAGCAAGTTATCAAAGAGGATGTGTCAGA
ACTAAGGAATGAATTACAGCGGAAAGATGCACTAGTCCAGAAGCACTTGACAAAGCTGAGGCATTGGCAG
CAGGTGCTGGAGGACATCAACGTGCAGCACAAAAAGCCCGCCGACATCCCTCAGGGCTCCTTGGCCTACC
TGGAGCAGGCATCTGCCAACATCCCTGCACCTCTGAAGCCAACGTGA
