>Addgene plasmid #15368 | F-MED28 | addgene partial sequence | sequence record 21903 | CMV-F 5'-CGCAAATGGGCGGTAGGCGTG-3'
AGAGCTCTCTGGCTACTAGAGAACCACTGCTTACTGGCTTATCGAAATTAATACGACTCACTATAGGGAG
ACCCAAGCTGGCTAGCATGCCAGACTACAAGGACGATGATGACAAGCTCGAGATGGCGGCTCCACTAGGG
GGTATGTTTTCTGGGCAGCCACCCGGTCCCCCTCAGGCCCCGCCGGGCCTTCCGGGCCAAGCTTCGCTTC
TTCAGGCAGCTCCAGGCGCTCCTAGACCTTCCAGCAGTACTTTGGTGGACGAGTTGGAGTCATCTTTCGA
GGCTTGCTTTGCATCTCTGGTGAGTCAGGACTATGTCAATGGCACCGATCAGGAAGAAATTCGAACCGGT
GTTGATCAGTGTATCCAGAAGTTTCTGGATATTGCAAGACAGACAGAATGTTTTTTCTTACAAAAAAGAT
TGCAGTTATCTGTCCAGAAACCAGAGCAAGTTATCAAAGAGGATGTGTCAGAACTAAGGAATGAATTACA
GCGGAAAGATGCACTAGTCCAGAAGCACTTGACAAAGCTGAGGCATTGGCAGCAGGTGCTGGAGGACATC
AACGTGCAGCACAAAAAGCCCGCCGACATCCCTCAGGGCTCCTTGGCCTACCTGGAGCAGGCATCTGCCA
ACATCCCTGCACCTCTGAAGCCAACGTGAGCAAAGGGCAGAGGCAGTTGGCCTATGAGTGGGCTGATGCG
TGAGGATCCGGTACCGTCGAGTCTAGAGGGCCCGTTTAAACCCGCTGATCAGCCTCGACTGTGCCTTCTA
GTTGCCAGCCATCTGTTGTTT
